Addgene plasmid #161675: IDG_CNGA4_OE_1
Purpose: Overexpresses CNGA4
Depositing lab: Mike McManus. Depositing organization: University of California, San Francisco (UCSF).
Backbone
  Vector backbone: pLX304
  Vector type: Mammalian Expression
  Selectable markers: Blasticidin
Growth in bacteria
  Bacterial resistance: Ampicillin, 100 μg/mL
  Growth temperature: 30°C
  Growth strain: NEB Stable
  Copy number: Low Copy
Gene/Insert
  Gene/Insert name: CNGA4
  Species: H. sapiens (human)
  Entrez Gene: CNGA4 (a.k.a. CNCA2, CNG-4, CNG4, CNG5, CNGB2, OCNC2, OCNCBETA, OCNCb)
  Tag / fusion protein: V5 (C terminal on backbone)
  Cloning method: Gateway Cloning
Terms and licenses: Academic/Nonprofit Terms; Industry Terms: Not Available to Industry
How to cite: IDG_CNGA4_OE_1 was a gift from Mike McManus (Addgene plasmid # 161675 ; http://n2t.net/addgene:161675 ; RRID:Addgene_161675)
