[The description below was written by a language model from this plasmid's Addgene catalogue record and pLannotate feature annotations shown in this document.]
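Description:
IDG_CNGA4_OE_1 is a mammalian overexpression construct for human CNGA4, built by Gateway cloning into the pLX304 backbone. Although catalogued simply as a mammalian expression vector, the feature table shows a third-generation-style, self-inactivating HIV-1 lentiviral transfer architecture: an RSV promoter fused to a truncated 5' LTR drives the genomic RNA, followed by the Ψ packaging signal with a gag fragment, the Rev response element for Rev-dependent nuclear export, a cPPT/CTS, and a ΔU3 3' LTR that leaves the integrated provirus without LTR promoter activity. An SV40 poly(A) signal and SV40 origin lie downstream of the 3' LTR. In bacteria the plasmid is maintained through a ColE1/pUC-type origin and selected with ampicillin via β-lactamase; an f1 origin and remnants of lac and phage promoter sequences are also present. The record lists it as low copy and grown in a recombination-limiting strain, consistent with the repeated LTR sequences.

Between the LTRs are two expression units. A human PGK promoter drives blasticidin S deaminase, allowing blasticidin selection of transduced or transfected mammalian cells. Downstream, the CMV enhancer/promoter drives the CNGA4 open reading frame, flanked by attB1 and attB2 sites left by Gateway recombination and followed by a backbone-encoded C-terminal V5 epitope tag for antibody detection. A WPRE after the tag enhances transcript stability and expression. CNGA4 encodes the modulatory subunit of the olfactory cyclic nucleotide-gated cation channel, involved in odorant signal transduction and adaptation. The construct is intended for overexpressing V5-tagged CNGA4 in mammalian cells, with the lentiviral elements supporting stable delivery.
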