Features (pLannotate 1.2.2; 31 found; start..end, strand, type, name):
     14..194     -  LTR            5' LTR (truncated): truncated 5' long terminal repeat (LTR) from HIV-1
    195..421     -  promoter       RSV promoter: Rous sarcoma virus enhancer/promoter
    449..467     -  promoter       T3 promoter: promoter for bacteriophage T3 RNA polymerase
    512..528     -  protein_bind   lac operator: The lac repressor binds to the lac operator to inhibit transcription in E. coli. This inhibition can be relieved by adding lactose or isopropyl-β-D-thiogalactopyranoside (IPTG). lac repressor encoded by lacI
    536..566     -  promoter       lac promoter: promoter for the E. coli lac operon
    581..602     -  protein_bind   CAP binding site: CAP binding activates transcription in the presence of cAMP. E. coli catabolite activator protein
    615..707     -  CDS            lacI (fragment): lac repressor; lacI; The lac repressor binds to the lac operator to inhibit transcription in E. coli. This inhibition can be relieved by adding lactose or isopropyl-β-D-thiogalactopyranoside (IPTG).
    890..1478    -  rep_origin     ori: high-copy-number ColE1/pMB1/pBR322/pUC origin of replication
   1649..2509    -  CDS            AmpR: β-lactamase; bla; confers resistance to ampicillin, carbenicillin, and related antibiotics
   2510..2614    -  promoter       AmpR promoter: bla
   2667..3095    -  rep_origin     f1 ori (sequence partly withheld): f1 bacteriophage origin of replication; arrow indicates direction of (+) strand synthesis
   3100..3255    -  CDS            lacZα (fragment): LacZα fragment of β-galactosidase; lacZ fragment
   3263..3281    +  promoter       T7 promoter: promoter for bacteriophage T7 RNA polymerase
   3302..3437    -  rep_origin     SV40 ori: SV40 origin of replication
   3477..3598    -  polyA_signal   SV40 poly(A) signal: SV40 polyadenylation signal
   3676..3909    -  LTR            3' LTR (ΔU3): self-inactivating 3' long terminal repeat (LTR) from HIV-1
   3911..3930    -  misc_feature   cPPT/CTS (fragment): central polypurine tract and central termination sequence of HIV-1
   3981..4569    -  misc_feature   WPRE: woodchuck hepatitis virus posttranscriptional regulatory element
   4611..4652    -  CDS            V5 tag: epitope tag from simian virus 5
   4655..4672    +  protein_bind   attB2 (fragment): mutant version of attB; core recombination site for the Gateway® BP reaction BP Clonase™
   4680..6404    -  CDS            CNGA4: CNGA4_HUMAN - Experimental evidence at protein level: Swiss-Prot protein existence level 1. Second messenger, cAMP, causes the opening of cation- selective cyclic nucleotide-gated (CNG) channels and depolarization of the neuron (olfactory sensory neurons, OSNs). CNGA4 is the modulatory subunit of this channel which is known to play a central role in the transduction of odorant signals and subsequent adaptation. By accelerating the calcium-mediated negative feedback in olfactory signaling it allows rapid adaptation to odor stimulation and extends its range of odor detection (By similarity). Fro
   6413..6430    -  protein_bind   attB1 (fragment): mutant version of attB; core recombination site for the Gateway® BP reaction BP Clonase™
   6454..6657    -  promoter       CMV promoter: human cytomegalovirus (CMV) immediate early promoter
   6658..6961    -  enhancer       CMV enhancer: human cytomegalovirus immediate early enhancer
   7078..7195    -  misc_feature   cPPT/CTS: central polypurine tract and central termination sequence of HIV-1
   7255..7650    -  CDS            BSD: blasticidin S deaminase; Aspergillus terreus BSD; confers resistance to blasticidin
   7662..8162    -  promoter       hPGK promoter: human phosphoglycerate kinase 1 promoter
   8163..8189    -  CDS            Rev (fragment): human immunodeficiency virus 1 (HIV-1) Rev protein; rev; enhances nuclear export of unspliced and incompletely spliced viral mRNAs
   8566..8799    -  misc_feature   RRE: The Rev response element (RRE) of HIV-1 allows for Rev-dependent mRNA export from the nucleus to the cytoplasm.
   8945..9308    -  CDS            HIV-1 gag (fragment): gag protein from human immunodeficiency virus 1; gag
   9292..9417    -  misc_feature   HIV-1 Ψ: packaging signal of human immunodeficiency virus type 1
>Addgene plasmid #161675 | IDG_CNGA4_OE_1 | addgene full sequence | sequence record 319726 | Addgene NGS Result
GTTCGGGCGCCACTGCTAGAGATTTTCCACACTGACTAAAAGGGTCTGAGGGATCTCTAGTTACCAGAGT
CACACAACAGACGGGCACACACTACTTGAAGCACTCAAGGCAAGCTTTATTGAGGCTTAAGCAGTGGGTT
CCCTAGTTAGCCAGAGAGCTCCCAGGCTCAGATCTGGTCTAACCAGAGAGACCCGTTTATGTATCGAGCT
AGGCACTTAAATACAATATCTCTGCAATGCGGCAATTCAGTGGTTCGTCCAATCCATGTCAGACCCGTCT
GTTGCCTTCCTAATAAGGCACGATCGTACCACCTTACTTCCACCAATCGGCATGCACGGTGCTTTTTCTC
TCCTTGTAAGGCATGTTGCTAACTCATCGTTACCATGTTGCAAGACTACAAGAGTATTGCATAAGACTAC
ATTAAGCTTGCAGCTCCAGCTTTTGTTCCCTTTAGTGAGGGTTAATTGCGCGCTTGGCGTAATCATGGTC
ATAGCTGTTTCCTGTGTGAAATTGTTATCCGCTCACAATTCCACACAACATACGAGCCGGAAGCATAAAG
TGTAAAGCCTGGGGTGCCTAATGAGTGAGCTAACTCACATTAATTGCGTTGCGCTCACTGCCCGCTTTCC
AGTCGGGAAACCTGTCGTGCCAGCTGCATTAATGAATCGGCCAACGCGCGGGGAGAGGCGGTTTGCGTAT
TGGGCGCTCTTCCGCTTCCTCGCTCACTGACTCGCTGCGCTCGGTCGTTCGGCTGCGGCGAGCGGTATCA
GCTCACTCAAAGGCGGTAATACGGTTATCCACAGAATCAGGGGATAACGCAGGAAAGAACATGTGAGCAA
AAGGCCAGCAAAAGGCCAGGAACCGTAAAAAGGCCGCGTTGCTGGCGTTTTTCCATAGGCTCCGCCCCCC
TGACGAGCATCACAAAAATCGACGCTCAAGTCAGAGGTGGCGAAACCCGACAGGACTATAAAGATACCAG
GCGTTTCCCCCTGGAAGCTCCCTCGTGCGCTCTCCTGTTCCGACCCTGCCGCTTACCGGATACCTGTCCG
CCTTTCTCCCTTCGGGAAGCGTGGCGCTTTCTCATAGCTCACGCTGTAGGTATCTCAGTTCGGTGTAGGT
CGTTCGCTCCAAGCTGGGCTGTGTGCACGAACCCCCCGTTCAGCCCGACCGCTGCGCCTTATCCGGTAAC
TATCGTCTTGAGTCCAACCCGGTAAGACACGACTTATCGCCACTGGCAGCAGCCACTGGTAACAGGATTA
GCAGAGCGAGGTATGTAGGCGGTGCTACAGAGTTCTTGAAGTGGTGGCCTAACTACGGCTACACTAGAAG
AACAGTATTTGGTATCTGCGCTCTGCTGAAGCCAGTTACCTTCGGAAAAAGAGTTGGTAGCTCTTGATCC
GGCAAACAAACCACCGCTGGTAGCGGTGGTTTTTTTGTTTGCAAGCAGCAGATTACGCGCAGAAAAAAAG
GATCTCAAGAAGATCCTTTGATCTTTTCTACGGGGTCTGACGCTCAGTGGAACGAAAACTCACGTTAAGG
GATTTTGGTCATGAGATTATCAAAAAGGATCTTCACCTAGATCCTTTTAAATTAAAAATGAAGTTTTAAA
TCAATCTAAAGTATATATGAGTAAACTTGGTCTGACAGTTACCAATGCTTAATCAGTGAGGCACCTATCT
CAGCGATCTGTCTATTTCGTTCATCCATAGTTGCCTGACTCCCCGTCGTGTAGATAACTACGATACGGGA
GGGCTTACCATCTGGCCCCAGTGCTGCAATGATACCGCGAGACCCACGCTCACCGGCTCCAGATTTATCA
GCAATAAACCAGCCAGCCGGAAGGGCCGAGCGCAGAAGTGGTCCTGCAACTTTATCCGCCTCCATCCAGT
CTATTAATTGTTGCCGGGAAGCTAGAGTAAGTAGTTCGCCAGTTAATAGTTTGCGCAACGTTGTTGCCAT
TGCTACAGGCATCGTGGTGTCACGCTCGTCGTTTGGTATGGCTTCATTCAGCTCCGGTTCCCAACGATCA
AGGCGAGTTACATGATCCCCCATGTTGTGCAAAAAAGCGGTTAGCTCCTTCGGTCCTCCGATCGTTGTCA
GAAGTAAGTTGGCCGCAGTGTTATCACTCATGGTTATGGCAGCACTGCATAATTCTCTTACTGTCATGCC
ATCCGTAAGATGCTTTTCTGTGACTGGTGAGTACTCAACCAAGTCATTCTGAGAATAGTGTATGCGGCGA
CCGAGTTGCTCTTGCCCGGCGTCAATACGGGATAATACCGCGCCACATAGCAGAACTTTAAAAGTGCTCA
TCATTGGAAAACGTTCTTCGGGGCGAAAACTCTCAAGGATCTTACCGCTGTTGAGATCCAGTTCGATGTA
ACCCACTCGTGCACCCAACTGATCTTCAGCATCTTTTACTTTCACCAGCGTTTCTGGGTGAGCAAAAACA
GGAAGGCAAAATGCCGCAAAAAAGGGAATAAGGGCGACACGGAAATGTTGAATACTCATACTCTTCCTTT
TTCAATATTATTGAAGCATTTATCAGGGTTATTGTCTCATGAGCGGATACATATTTGAATGTATTTAGAA
AAATAAACAAATAGGGGTTCCGCGCACATTTCCCCGAAAAGTGCCACCTAAATTGTAAGCGTTAATATTT
TGTTAAAATTCGCGTTAAATTTTTGTTAAATCAGCTCATTTTTTAACCAATAGGCCGAAATCGGCAAAAT
CCCTTATAAATCAAAAGAATAGACCGAGATAGGGT
[37 nt withheld, positions 2766-2802]
AAAGAACGTGGACTCCAACGTCAAAGG
[49 nt withheld, positions 2830-2878]
T
[91 nt withheld, positions 2880-2970]
G
[124 nt withheld, positions 2972-3095]
CCCATTCGCCATTCAGGCTGCGCAACTGTTGGGAAGGGCGATCGGTGCGGGCCTCTTCGCTATTACGCCA
GCTGGCGAAAGGGGGATGTGCTGCAAGGCGATTAAGTTGGGTAACGCCAGGGTTTTCCCAGTCACGACGT
TGTAAAACGACGGCCAGTGAGCGCGCGTAATACGACTCACTATAGGGCGAATTGGGTACGTCCCTAGGCC
TCCAAAAAAGCCTCCTCACTACTTCTGGAATAGCTCAGAGGCCGAGGCGGCCTCGGCCTCTGCATAAATA
AAAAAAATTAGTCAGCCATGGGGCGGAGAATGGGCGGAACTGGGCGGAGTTAGGGGCGGGATGGGCGGAG
TTAGGGGCGGGATAGCTAGAGCCAGACATGATAAGATACATTGATGAGTTTGGACAAACCACAACTAGAA
TGCAGTGAAAAAAATGCTTTATTTGTGAAATTTGTGATGCTATTGCTTTATTTGTAACCATTATAAGCTG
CAATAAACAAGTTCCTCTCACTCTCTGATATTCATTTCTTTGCAAGTTATAAATACTGAATAATAAGATG
ACATGAACTACTATACGTACTGCTAGAGATTTTCCACACTGACTAAAAGGGTCTGAGGGATCTCTAGTTA
CCAGAGTCACACAACAGACGGGCACACACTACTTGAAGCACTCAAGGCAAGCTTTATTGAGGCTTAAGCA
GTGGGTTCCCTAGTTAGCCAGAGAGCTCCCAGGCTCAGATCTGGTCTAACCAGAGAGACCCAGTACAAGC
AAAAAGCAGATCTTGTCTTCGTTGGGAGTGAATTAGCCCTTCCAGTCCCCCCTTTTCTTTTAAAAAGTGG
CTAAGATCTACAGCTGCCTTGTAAGTCATTGGTCTTAAAGTCGACGCGGGGAGGCGGCCCAAAGGGAGAT
CCGACTCGTCTGAGGGCGAAGGCGAAGACGCGGAAGAGGCCGCAGAGCCGGCAGCAGGCCGCGGGAAGGA
AGGTCCGCTGGATTGAGGGCCGAAGGGACGTAGCAGAAGGACGTCCCGCGCAGAATCCAGGTGGCAACAC
AGGCGAGCAGCCAAGGAAAGGACGATGATTTCCCCGACAACACCACGGAATTGTCAGTGCCCAACAGCCG
AGCCCCTGTCCAGCAGCGGGCAAGGCAGGCGGCGATGAGTTCCGCCGTGGCAATAGGGAGGGGGAAAGCG
AAAGTCCCGGAAAGGAGCTGACAGGTGGTGGCAATGCCCCAACCAGTGGGGGTTGCGTCAGCAAACACAG
TGCACACCACGCCACGTTGCCTGACAACGGGCCACAACTCCTCATAAAGAGACAGCAACCAGGATTTATA
CAAGGAGGAGAAAATGAAAGCCATACGGGAAGCAATAGCATGATACAAAGGCATTAAAGCAGCGTATCCA
CATAGCGTAAAAGGAGCAACATAGTTAAGAATACCAGTCAATCTTTCACAAATTTTGTAATCCAGAGGTT
GATTGTCGACTTAACGCGCCACCGGTTAGCGCTAGCTCATTACTACGTAGAATCGAGACCGAGGAGAGGG
TTAGGGATAGGCTTACCAACCACTTTGTACAAGAAAGTTGGCAACTCTGGACCTGGGGGTCCCTCCTGGC
TGGCCCTGCCCTCTTCATCTTTGGAAGTTCCCTCCTCAGGCTCACCCTCGTCATCAGCCTCAGCCAGGTC
CTCGGGCATTGGCCACTCTCGAGTCTGCCACTCCAGCCGTTCAATGCGGTAAGCAATCTTAAGTGCGCTG
GACTCCAGCTCAGCCAGGAGGCGAGCAAACTTGGTCTGTAGATCATCCAGCTGCTGGTCTAGGCCTCGTA
GCCGGGACTCTGTGGCCTCCTGCAGGGCGATCTCAGCTGCCTCAGCATTCACGTCCAACTTGTTCATTTT
CAGCAGGATCTCACGTCCTTTCTCCTCCATGATGGTCTGTGCTTGTGGATACTCGCTCAGCACCTCCCGC
AGGTCCTCCTTGCTCAGGCAGAATAGGTCTGAATAACCTAGGCTCTTGATGTTGGCTGTGCGGCGGTTCC
CAGACATGTTCCCTTTGATGTTGATGATGCTGATCTCCCCAAAGTAGAGCCCTGCACCGAGCACAGCATA
CTGTGTGATACCATCATCTGCCACCACGGCCAGTTGACCCTCTCGGATGATGTACATCTCTTGGCCAATG
TCTCCTTTGCGGCATACATATTCACCTGGTGAGTAGGTCTGGGGCTGCAGCTTCAGCACCAGCTCCTCCA
GCAGGCTGGCCTCACAGTTCTGAAAGATCTGCACCCGGCTCAGAGTGGACAGGTGCACAGACACAGCCAC
TTCTGCCCGCAGCCGCTCAGGCAAGTGCTGTAAGATGGCTACCTCGTTGGTCATCTTCTTGTTGATCTGC
AGGTGCTGATACCAGTCAATAACTCGCCGCTCCAGCTTGCGGTTGACGTGCTGCAGCTTCATGTACTTCT
TCACCAGTGCATGATCTGGGTAGAAAGCCGCATCTGCAGTGTTCATGTTGTAGATGACAGAGCTCATGCT
ACCCATGATGGTGGCGAAACCCATGACGGCCAGCAGGAAGTCGCCCACCATGAAGAGGTACTCTTCTTCC
CTGGCTGGCGGCGGTGTATCGCCCACTGTAGTCAGTATCAGCGTGGAGAAGTAAAAGCTATAGAGGTACT
GGCGCCGCAGGCGCTCAAAGCCAGGCTGCGCGGGGTCCGGGTACACCCATGCGTCACGCCCGAAGCCCAG
GTACCGGGATAGGGCAAAGTATAGGCAGCTGTTCCAATGGATGACGACAAAAATGTAAAGCATCAGCTTG
GCAATGCGAAAGGCATTTGGGTAAGCTGTGCGGGTCTCTGTGCGGTCGAAGGCCTCGAAGAGGCGGGGCG
CGCGGAGAAAGCGGTTCAGCCTCAGGGTGGGTGTGTGCGGGCCCAGCCGCACGTAGACCACATCTGTGGG
CATCAGGGAAGCCAGGTCCAAGAAGAAACTCCAGGTGCGAACGTAGCGACTCGAGATCCTACCCTTGTCC
ACCACCAGGATGCCCTGTTCCAAGAATCCTGTGTGGAAGCGCACCACCATGTCTAGTAGGTATAGCAGGT
CACTCGTGTAGTCCAGCACCAACCAGGCCACCAGATAACCGTGCTGCAAGTCGGGGAAGCAGGCTCTGCA
CACGAGGATGATGAGGTTATACATGACTGGGAAGACCATTGTGTTCAGCCACCAGTAGTAGTAATCCCCA
GATGGGTCCAGGACAGGCAGCAACTTCCTGGCCTTGGATGGGGCTGGGGGACTGGACTCTGTTGTCTTCA
CTTTGGTGTCCTGGCTCATGGTGCCAACTTTTTTGTACAAACTTGTTGATCCCGACAGTTAGCCAGAGAG
CTCTGCTTATATAGACCTCCCACCGTACACGCCTACCGCCCATTTGCGTCAATGGGGCGGAGTTGTTACG
ACATTTTGGAAAGTCCCGTTGATTTTGGTGCCAAAACAAACTCCCATTGACGTCAATGGGGTGGAGACTT
GGAAATCCCCGTGAGTCAAACCGCTATCCACGCCCATTGATGTACTGCCAAAACCGCATCACCATGGTAA
TAGCGATGACTAATACGTAGATGTACTGCCAAGTAGGAAAGTCCCATAAGGTCATGTACTGGGCATAATG
CCAGGCGGGCCATTTACCGTCATTGACGTCAATAGGGGGCGTACTTGGCATATGATACACTTGATGTACT
GCCAAGTGGGCAGTTTACCGTAAATACTCCACCCATTGACGTCAATGGAAAGTCCCTATTGGCGTTACTA
TGGGAACATACGTCATTATTGACGTCAATGGGCGGGGGTCGTTGGGCGGTCAGCCAGGCGGGCCATTTAC
CGTAAGTTATGTAACGCGGAACTCCATATATGGGCTATGAACTAATGACCCCGTAATTGATTACTATTAA
TAACCCCGGGCCCCCTCGAGCCGGCGCCAAAGTGGATCTCTGCTGTCCCTGTAATAAACCCGAAAATTTT
GAATTTTTGTAATTTGTTTTTGTAATTCTTTAGTTTGTATGTCTGTTGCTATTATGTCTACTATTCTTTC
CCCTGCACTGTACCCCCCAATCCCCCCTTTTCTTTTAAAATTGTGGATGAATACTGCCATTTGTCTCAAG
ATCTAGAATTCTTACTACTGCAGCTGCAGGCCCTCCCACACATAACCAGAGGGCAGCAATTCACGAATCC
CAACTGCCGTCGGCTGTCCATCACTGTCCTTCACTATGGCTTTGATCCCAGGATGCAGATCGAGAAGCAC
CTGTCGGCACCGTCCGCAGGGGCTCAAGATGCCCCTGTTCTCATTTCCGATCGCGACGATACAAGTCAGG
TTGCCAGCTGCCGCAGCAGCAGCAGTGCCCAGCACCACGAGTTCTGCACAAGGTCCCCCAGTAAAATGAT
ATACATTGACACCAGTGAAGATGCGGCCGTCGCTAGAGAGAGCTGCGCTGGCGACGCTGTAGTCTTCAGA
GATGGGGATGCTGTTGATTGTAGCCGTTGCTCTTTCAATGAGGGTGGATTCTTCTTGAGACAAAGGCTTG
GCCATGGTGGTACCCCCTGGGGAGAGAGGTCGGTGATTCGGTCAACGAGGGAGCCGACTGCCGACGTGCG
CTCCGGAGGCTTGCAGAATGCGGAACACCGCGCGGGCAGGAACAGGGCCCACACTACCGCCCCACACCCC
GCCTCCCGCACCGCCCCTTCCCGGCCGCTGCTCTCGGCGCGCCCTGCTGAGCAGCCGCTATTGGCCACAG
CCCATCGCGGTCGGCGCGCTGCCATTGCTCCCTGGCGCTGTCCGTCTGCGAGGGTACTAGTGAGACGTGC
GGCTTCCGTTTGTCACGTCCGGCACGCCGCGAACCGCAAGGAACCTTCCCGACTTAGGGGCGGAGCAGGA
AGCGTCGCCGGGGGGCCCACAAGGGTAGCGGCGAAGATCCGGGTGACGCTGCGAACGGACGTGAAGAATG
TGCGAGACCCAGGGTCGGCGCCGCTGCGTTTCCCGGAACCACGCCCAGAGCAGCCGCGTCCCTGCGCAAA
CCCAGGGCTGCCTTGGAAAAGGCGCAAGGGTCCCCTCGGGGTTGGGAGGTGGGTCTGAAACGATAATGGT
GAATATCCCTGCCTAACTCTATTCACTATAGAAAGTACAGCAAAAACTATTCTTAAACCTACCAAGCCTC
CTACTATCATTATGAATAATTTTATATACCACAGCCAATTTGTTATGTTAAACCAATTCCACAAACTTGC
CCATTTATCTAATTCCAATAATTCTTGTTCATTCTTTTCTTGCTGGTTTTGCGATTCTTCAATTAAGGAG
TGTATTAAGCTTGTGTAATTGTTAATTTCTCTGTCCCACTCCATCCAGGTCGTGTGATTCCAAATCTGTT
CCAGAGATTTATTACTCCAACTAGCATTCCAAGGCACAGCAGTGGTGCAAATGAGTTTTCCAGAGCAACC
CCAAATCCCCAGGAGCTGTTGATCCTTTAGGTATCTTTCCACAGCCAGGATTCTTGCCTGGAGCTGCTTG
ATGCCCCAGACTGTGAGTTGCAACAGATGCTGTTGCGCCTCAATAGCCCTCAGCAAATTGTTCTGCTGCT
GCACTATACCAGACAATAATTGTCTGGCCTGTACCGTCAGCGTCATTGACGCTGCGCCCATAGTGCTTCC
TGCTGCTCCCAAGAACCCAAGGAACAAAGCTCCTATTCCCACTGCTCTTTTTTCTCTCTGCACCACTCTT
CTCTTTGCCTTGGTGGGTGCTACTCCTAATGGTTCAATTTTTACTACTTTATATTTATATAATTCACTTC
TCCAATTGTCCCTCATATCTCCTCCTCCAGGTCTGAAGATCAGCGGCCGCTTGCTGTGCGGTGGTCTTAC
TTTTGTTTTGCTCTTCCTCTATCTTGTCTAAAGCTTCCTTGGTGTCTTTTATCTCTATCCTTTGATGCAC
ACAATAGAGGGTTGCTACTGTATTATATAATGATCTAAGTTCTTCTGATCCTGTCTGAAGGGATGGTTGT
AGCTGTCCCAGTATTTGTCTACAGCCTTCTGATGTTTCTAACAGGCCAGGATTAACTGCGAATCGTTCTA
GCTCCCTGCTTGCCCATACTATATGTTTTAATTTATATTTTTTCTTTCCCCCTGGCCTTAACCGAATTTT
TTCCCATCGCGATCTAATTCTCCCCCGCTTAATACTGACGCTCTCGCACCCATCTCTCTCCTTCTAGCCT
CCGCTAGTCAAAATTTTTGGCGTACTCACCAGTCGCCGCCCCTCGCCTCTTGCCGTGCGCGCTTCAGCAA
GCCGAGTCCTGCGTCGAGAGAGCTCCTCTGGTTTCCCTTTCGCTTTCAAGTCCCT
