>Addgene plasmid #161675 | IDG_CNGA4_OE_1 | depositor partial sequence | sequence record 313374 | Partial Sequence
ATGAGCCAGGACACCAAAGTGAAGACAACAGAGTCCAGTCCCCCAGCCCCATCCAAGGCCAGGAAGTTGC
TGCCTGTCCTGGACCCATCTGGGGATTACTACTACTGGTGGCTGAACACAATGGTCTTCCCAGTCATGTA
TAACCTCATCATCCTCGTGTGCAGAGCCTGCTTCCCCGACTTGCAGCACGGTTATCTGGTGGCCTGGTTG
GTGCTGGACTACACGAGTGACCTGCTATACCTACTAGACATGGTGGTGCGCTTCCACACAGGATTCTTGG
AACAGGGCATCCTGGTGGTGGACAAGGGTAGGATCTCGAGTCGCTACGTTCGCACCTGGAGTTTCTTCTT
GGACCTGGCTTCCCTGATGCCCACAGATGTGGTCTACGTGCGGCTGGGCCCGCACACACCCACCCTGAGG
CTGAACCGCTTTCTCCGCGCGCCCCGCCTCTTCGAGGCCTTCGACCGCACAGAGACCCGCACAGCTTACC
CAAATGCCTTTCGCATTGCCAAGCTGATGCTTTACATTTTTGTCGTCATCCATTGGAACAGCTGCCTATA
CTTTGCCCTATCCCGGTACCTGGGCTTCGGGCGTGACGCATGGGTGTACCCGGACCCCGCGCAGCCTGGC
TTTGAGCGCCTGCGGCGCCAGTACCTCTATAGCTTTTACTTCTCCACGCTGATACTGACTACAGTGGGCG
ATACACCGCCGCCAGCCAGGGAAGAAGAGTACCTCTTCATGGTGGGCGACTTCCTGCTGGCCGTCATGGG
TTTCGCCACCATCATGGGTAGCATGAGCTCTGTCATCTACAACATGAACACTGCAGATGCGGCTTTCTAC
CCAGATCATGCACTGGTGAAGAAGTACATGAAGCTGCAGCACGTCAACCGCAAGCTGGAGCGGCGAGTTA
TTGACTGGTATCAGCACCTGCAGATCAACAAGAAGATGACCAACGAGGTAGCCATCTTACAGCACTTGCC
TGAGCGGCTGCGGGCAGAAGTGGCTGTGTCTGTGCACCTGTCCACTCTGAGCCGGGTGCAGATCTTTCAG
AACTGTGAGGCCAGCCTGCTGGAGGAGCTGGTGCTGAAGCTGCAGCCCCAGACCTACTCACCAGGTGAAT
ATGTATGCCGCAAAGGAGACATTGGCCAAGAGATGTACATCATCCGAGAGGGTCAACTGGCCGTGGTGGC
AGATGATGGTATCACACAGTATGCTGTGCTCGGTGCAGGGCTCTACTTTGGGGAGATCAGCATCATCAAC
ATCAAAGGGAACATGTCTGGGAACCGCCGCACAGCCAACATCAAGAGCCTAGGTTATTCAGACCTATTCT
GCCTGAGCAAGGAGGACCTGCGGGAGGTGCTGAGCGAGTATCCACAAGCACAGACCATCATGGAGGAGAA
AGGACGTGAGATCCTGCTGAAAATGAACAAGTTGGACGTGAATGCTGAGGCAGCTGAGATCGCCCTGCAG
GAGGCCACAGAGTCCCGGCTACGAGGCCTAGACCAGCAGCTGGATGATCTACAGACCAAGTTTGCTCGCC
TCCTGGCTGAGCTGGAGTCCAGCGCACTTAAGATTGCTTACCGCATTGAACGGCTGGAGTGGCAGACTCG
AGAGTGGCCAATGCCCGAGGACCTGGCTGAGGCTGATGACGAGGGTGAGCCTGAGGAGGGAACTTCCAAA
GATGAAGAGGGCAGGGCCAGCCAGGAGGGACCCCCAGGTCCAGAGTTGCCAACTTTCTTGTACAAAGTGG
TTGGTAAGCCTATCCCTAACCCTCTCCTCGGTCTCGATTCTACGTAG
